>Addgene plasmid #236445 | pcDNA3 2xFLAG-2xSTREP TFDP2 | addgene full sequence | sequence record 473586 | Addgene NGS Result
ACTGGGCGGAGTTAGGGGCGGGATGGGCGGAGTTAGGGGCGGGACTATGGTTGCTGACTAATTGAGATGC
ATGCTTTGCATACTTCTGCCTGCTGGGGAGCCTGGGGACTTTCCACACCTGGTTGCTGACTAATTGAGAT
GCATGCTTTGCATACTTCTGCCTGCTGGGGAGCCTGGGGACTTTCCACACCCTAACTGACACACATTCCA
CAGAATTAATTCGCGTTAAATTTTTGTTAAATCAGCTCATTTTTTAACCAATAGGCCGAAATCGGCAAAA
TCCCTTATAAATCAAAAGAATAGACCGAGATAGGGT
[37 nt withheld, positions 317-353]
AAAGAACGTGGACTCCAACGTCAAAGG
[49 nt withheld, positions 381-429]
T
[91 nt withheld, positions 431-521]
G
[124 nt withheld, positions 523-646]
GGGGATACCCCCTAGAGCCCCAGCTGGTTCTTTCCGCCTCAGAAGCCATAGAGCCCACCGCATCCCCAGC
ATGCCTGCTATTGTCTTCCCAATCCTCCCCCTTGCTGTCCTGCCCCACCCCACCCCCCAGAATAGAATGA
CACCTACTCAGACAATGCGATGCAATTTCCTCATTTTATTAGGAAAGGACAGTGGGAGTGGCACCTTCCA
GGGTCAAGGAAGGCACGGGGGAGGGGCAAACAACAGATGGCTGGCAACTAGAAGGCACAGTCGAGGCTGA
TCAGCGGGTTTAAACGGGCCCTCTAGACTCGAGCGGCCGCTTATTCTGGGGAGGAGGAATCCTCCTCATC
ATCTTCCTCATCTTCATCATTGAACGAACAGGGGGTCTCGCCTCGGGACTCGGAGCAGTGAGAGGCCGCA
CTGCTGGACTGGTGACTGTTTGGGGCCAGGAACTGCCCAGTTGCTAAGGCCACTTCTGCATCCAAGCATA
ACCCTTGGTTTACACTTGACTGGGGTAAGGTGGCACCAGTGGTCAGGTCTAAATTTGAAACTGATTGGGT
AGAGTTCAGAAGTAGTCCCTGATTTAACCAAGAAGGTCCTGTGGAGATATCTGTGATATAACCTTCTAAA
GCCTTTGGCACCAGGGATTTCGCAAGTTTCAGATCCTCCAGAGAGCATTTGCCTGACTCCAGGCCAAACG
ACATTCCCATCCGCTTTAGTACTTCTATGTCATCATGGATCTCAAAGGTGTTGTCAAAATTGAAAAGATA
CTCAAACTTGTCACTGGAGATGCTGCAATCTATGACTGTTTTTCTGCTTGTATTGATGATTATGAATGGC
AGCTGAATGGTAGAGTTCAGAGCCGGCGGGCCCTGGTTTTGCTGCTCATTTTGTCGATTTCTCTGTACCA
GGTTTTTGAAAGCGATTTGCTGTAGGAGAAGTTCTTGCAGCTGGGCCCGCTTCTGCTTTATCCGTTCTAT
CCGCCTCTGCTTCTCTATCTCCAGATTCTGACATTCCTGAGCAGAATTGGTAGGCAGGCCAATCCACTTG
ATTTCTTTTTTTTCCTTTGAAATTATGTTCATTGCCATTAGCACATTTAAAGCATCATAAACTCTTCGCC
TAATGTTCTTCTGATCATAAGCCTGCGAATCAGCAGCCAAATGGTTATTTGAATTGGTGAACTCTGACAC
CAGCTCATCAGCGACTTCATTGTACGATGTTGTACCTTTTCGTTGAACTTTCTCACACACTTTCATTGAA
AAGTGTCTCAAGCCTTTCCCATTTTTATCTCCTTTTTTGCTTCGTTTACTTTCTGAAAAATCAGAGTCTA
TAAATTTTCTAGCCCGTTTTCTATCACCAGGGACCCAGCCAGTAGCTTCTGCTATGTGTGTCTGAGTAAC
CATTGCTGGTGCAGGGGTATATGGACTCCCAATCAGAACACTTCCTGAACTGGTTAGTCTCTGTGGTGTG
CTTATAATGAATTCCACCACACTGGATCCAGCTCCTTTCTCGAACTGCGGGTGGCTCCAGCTTCCTCCTC
CGCTGCCTCCGCCGCTTCCTCCTCCCTTCTCGAACTGAGGGTGGCTCCAGCTGGCGGCCGACCCTTTATC
ATCATCATCTTTATAATCCATAGATCCTGGTACCTTGTCATCGTCGTCCTTGTAGTCCATGGTAAGCTTA
AGTTTAAACGCTAGCCAGCTTGGGTCTCCCTATAGTGAGTCGTATTAATTTCGATAAGCCAGTAAGCAGT
GGGTTCTCTAGTTAGCCAGAGAGCTCTGCTTATATAGACCTCCCACCGTACACGCCTACCGCCCATTTGC
GTCAATGGGGCGGAGTTGTTACGACATTTTGGAAAGTCCCGTTGATTTTGGTGCCAAAACAAACTCCCAT
TGACGTCAATGGGGTGGAGACTTGGAAATCCCCGTGAGTCAAACCGCTATCCACGCCCATTGATGTACTG
CCAAAACCGCATCACCATGGTAATAGCGATGACTAATACGTAGATGTACTGCCAAGTAGGAAAGTCCCAT
AAGGTCATGTACTGGGCATAATGCCAGGCGGGCCATTTACCGTCATTGACGTCAATAGGGGGCGTACTTG
GCATATGATACACTTGATGTACTGCCAAGTGGGCAGTTTACCGTAAATACTCCACCCATTGACGTCAATG
GAAAGTCCCTATTGGCGTTACTATGGGAACATACGTCATTATTGACGTCAATGGGCGGGGGTCGTTGGGC
GGTCAGCCAGGCGGGCCATTTACCGTAAGTTATGTAACGCGGAACTCCATATATGGGCTATGAACTAATG
ACCCCGTAATTGATTACTATTAATAACTAGTCAATAATCAATGTCAACGCGTATATCTGGCCCGTACATC
GCGAAGCAGCGCAAAACGCCTAACCCTAAGCAGATTCTTCATGCAATTGTCGGTCAAGCCTTGCCTTGTT
GTAGCTTAAATTTTGCTCGCGCACTACTCAGCGACCTCCAACACACAAGCAGGGAGCAGATACTGGCTTA
ACTATGCGGCATCAGAGCAGATTGTACTGAGAGTGCACCATAGGGGATCGGGAGATCTCCCGATCCGTCG
ACGTCAGGTGGCACTTTTCGGGGAAATGTGCGCGGAACCCCTATTTGTTTATTTTTCTAAATACATTCAA
ATATGTATCCGCTCATGAGACAATAACCCTGATAAATGCTTCAATAATATTGAAAAAGGAAGAGTATGAG
TATTCAACATTTCCGTGTCGCCCTTATTCCCTTTTTTGCGGCATTTTGCCTTCCTGTTTTTGCTCACCCA
GAAACGCTGGTGAAAGTAAAAGATGCTGAAGATCAGTTGGGTGCACGAGTGGGTTACATCGAACTGGATC
TCAACAGCGGTAAGATCCTTGAGAGTTTTCGCCCCGAAGAACGTTTTCCAATGATGAGCACTTTTAAAGT
TCTGCTATGTGGCGCGGTATTATCCCGTATTGACGCCGGGCAAGAGCAACTCGGTCGCCGCATACACTAT
TCTCAGAATGACTTGGTTGAGTACTCACCAGTCACAGAAAAGCATCTTACGGATGGCATGACAGTAAGAG
AATTATGCAGTGCTGCCATAACCATGAGTGATAACACTGCGGCCAACTTACTTCTGACAACGATCGGAGG
ACCGAAGGAGCTAACCGCTTTTTTGCACAACATGGGGGATCATGTAACTCGCCTTGATCGTTGGGAACCG
GAGCTGAATGAAGCCATACCAAACGACGAGCGTGACACCACGATGCCTGTAGCAATGGCAACAACGTTGC
GCAAACTATTAACTGGCGAACTACTTACTCTAGCTTCCCGGCAACAATTAATAGACTGGATGGAGGCGGA
TAAAGTTGCAGGACCACTTCTGCGCTCGGCCCTTCCGGCTGGCTGGTTTATTGCTGATAAATCTGGAGCC
GGTGAGCGTGGGTCTCGCGGTATCATTGCAGCACTGGGGCCAGATGGTAAGCCCTCCCGTATCGTAGTTA
TCTACACGACGGGGAGTCAGGCAACTATGGATGAACGAAATAGACAGATCGCTGAGATAGGTGCCTCACT
GATTAAGCATTGGTAACTGTCAGACCAAGTTTACTCATATATACTTTAGATTGATTTAAAACTTCATTTT
TAATTTAAAAGGATCTAGGTGAAGATCCTTTTTGATAATCTCATGACCAAAATCCCTTAACGTGAGTTTT
CGTTCCACTGAGCGTCAGACCCCGTAGAAAAGATCAAAGGATCTTCTTGAGATCCTTTTTTTCTGCGCGT
AATCTGCTGCTTGCAAACAAAAAAACCACCGCTACCAGCGGTGGTTTGTTTGCCGGATCAAGAGCTACCA
ACTCTTTTTCCGAAGGTAACTGGCTTCAGCAGAGCGCAGATACCAAATACTGTTCTTCTAGTGTAGCCGT
AGTTAGGCCACCACTTCAAGAACTCTGTAGCACCGCCTACATACCTCGCTCTGCTAATCCTGTTACCAGT
GGCTGCTGCCAGTGGCGATAAGTCGTGTCTTACCGGGTTGGACTCAAGACGATAGTTACCGGATAAGGCG
CAGCGGTCGGGCTGAACGGGGGGTTCGTGCACACAGCCCAGCTTGGAGCGAACGACCTACACCGAACTGA
GATACCTACAGCGTGAGCTATGAGAAAGCGCCACGCTTCCCGAAGGGAGAAAGGCGGACAGGTATCCGGT
AAGCGGCAGGGTCGGAACAGGAGAGCGCACGAGGGAGCTTCCAGGGGGAAACGCCTGGTATCTTTATAGT
CCTGTCGGGTTTCGCCACCTCTGACTTGAGCGTCGATTTTTGTGATGCTCGTCAGGGGGGCGGAGCCTAT
GGAAAAACGCCAGCAACGCGGCCTTTTTACGGTTCCTGGCCTTTTGCTGGCCTTTTGCTCACATGTTCTT
TCCTGCGTTATCCCCTGATTCTGTGGATAACCGTATTACCGCCTTTGAGTGAGCTGATACCGCTCGCCGC
AGCCGAACGACCGAGCGCAGCGAGTCAGTGAGCGAGGAAGCGGAAGAGCGCCCAATACGCAAACCGCCTC
TCCCCGCGCGTTGGCCGATTCATTAATGCAGCTGGCACGACAGGTTTCCCGACTGGAAAGCGGGCAGTGA
GCGCAACGCAATTAATGTGAGTTAGCTCACTCATTAGGCACCCCAGGCTTTACACTTTATGCTTCCGGCT
CGTATGTTGTGTGGAATTGTGAGCGGATAACAATTTCACACAGGAAACAGCTATGACCATGATTACGCCA
AGCTCTAGCTAGAGGTCGACGGTATACAGACATGATAAGATACATTGATGAGTTTGGACAAACCACAACT
AGAATGCAGTGAAAAAAATGCTTTATTTGTGAAATTTGTGATGCTATTGCTTTATTTGTAACCATTATAA
GCTGCAATAAACAAGTTGGGGTGGGCGAAGAACTCCAGCATGAGATCCCCGCGCTGGAGGATCATCCAGC
CGGCGTCCCGGAAAACGATTCCGAAGCCCAACCTTTCATAGAAGGCGGCGGTGGAATCGAAATCTCGTGA
TGGCAGGTTGGGCGTCGCTTGGTCGGTCATTTCGAACCCCAGAGTCCCGCTCAGAAGAACTCGTCAAGAA
GGCGATAGAAGGCGATGCGCTGCGAATCGGGAGCGGCGATACCGTAAAGCACGAGGAAGCGGTCAGCCCA
TTCGCCGCCAAGCTCTTCAGCAATATCACGGGTAGCCAACGCTATGTCCTGATAGCGGTCCGCCACACCC
AGCCGGCCACAGTCGATGAATCCAGAAAAGCGGCCATTTTCCACCATGATATTCGGCAAGCAGGCATCGC
CATGGGTCACGACGAGATCCTCGCCGTCGGGCATGCGCGCCTTGAGCCTGGCGAACAGTTCGGCTGGCGC
GAGCCCCTGATGCTCTTCGTCCAGATCATCCTGATCGACAAGACCGGCTTCCATCCGAGTACGTGCTCGC
TCGATGCGATGTTTCGCTTGGTGGTCGAATGGGCAGGTAGCCGGATCAAGCGTATGCAGCCGCCGCATTG
CATCAGCCATGATGGATACTTTCTCGGCAGGAGCAAGGTGAGATGACAGGAGATCCTGCCCCGGCACTTC
GCCCAATAGCAGCCAGTCCCTTCCCGCTTCAGTGACAACGTCGAGCACAGCTGCGCAAGGAACGCCCGTC
GTGGCCAGCCACGATAGCCGCGCTGCCTCGTCCTGCAGTTCATTCAGGGCACCGGACAGGTCGGTCTTGA
CAAAAAGAACCGGGCGCCCCTGCGCTGACAGCCGGAACACGGCGGCATCAGAGCAGCCGATTGTCTGTTG
TGCCCAGTCATAGCCGAATAGCCTCTCCACCCAAGCGGCCGGAGAACCTGCGTGCAATCCATCTTGTTCA
ATCATGCGAAACGATCCTCATCCTGTCTCTTGATCAGATCCGAAAATGGATATACAAGCTCCCGGGAGCT
TTTTGCAAAAGCCTAGGCCTCCAAAAAAGCCTCCTCACTACTTCTGGAATAGCTCAGAGGCAGAGGCGGC
CTCGGCCTCTGCATAAATAAAAAAAATTAGTCAGCCATGGGGCGGAGAATGGGCGGA
Features (pLannotate 1.2.2; 22 found; start..end, strand, type, name):
    218..646     -  rep_origin     f1 ori (sequence partly withheld): f1 bacteriophage origin of replication; arrow indicates direction of (+) strand synthesis
    667..688     -  promoter       SV40 promoter (fragment): SV40 enhancer and early promoter
    692..916     -  polyA_signal   bGH poly(A) signal: bovine growth hormone polyadenylation signal
    970..2130    -  CDS            TFDP2 (fragment): TFDP2_HUMAN - Also known as DP2. Experimental evidence at protein level: Swiss-Prot protein existence level 1. Can stimulate E2F-dependent transcription. Binds DNA cooperatively with E2F family members through the E2 recognition site, 5'-TTTC[CG]CGC-3', found in the promoter region of a number of genes whose products are involved in cell cycle regulation or in DNA replication. The TFDP2:E2F complex functions in the control of cell- cycle progression from G1 to S phase. The E2F1:DP complex appears to mediate both cell proliferation and apoptosis. Blocks adipocyte differentiation by repressing C
   2156..2175    -  CDS            Strep-Tag II (fragment): peptide that binds Strep-Tactin®, an engineered form of streptavidin
   2290..2310    -  CDS            FLAG (fragment): FLAG® epitope tag, followed by an enterokinase cleavage site
   2355..2373    -  promoter       T7 promoter: promoter for bacteriophage T7 RNA polymerase
   2389..2422    -  LTR            5' LTR (truncated) (fragment): truncated 5' long terminal repeat (LTR) from HIV-1
   2418..2621    -  promoter       CMV promoter: human cytomegalovirus (CMV) immediate early promoter
   2622..3001    -  enhancer       CMV enhancer: human cytomegalovirus immediate early enhancer
   3156..3208    +  misc_feature   bom (fragment): basis of mobility region from pBR322
   3267..3371    +  promoter       AmpR promoter: bla
   3372..4232    +  CDS            AmpR: β-lactamase; bla; confers resistance to ampicillin, carbenicillin, and related antibiotics
   4403..4991    +  rep_origin     ori: high-copy-number ColE1/pMB1/pBR322/pUC origin of replication
   5174..5266    +  CDS            lacI (fragment): lac repressor; lacI; The lac repressor binds to the lac operator to inhibit transcription in E. coli. This inhibition can be relieved by adding lactose or isopropyl-β-D-thiogalactopyranoside (IPTG).
   5279..5300    +  protein_bind   CAP binding site: CAP binding activates transcription in the presence of cAMP. E. coli catabolite activator protein
   5315..5345    +  promoter       lac promoter: promoter for the E. coli lac operon
   5353..5369    +  protein_bind   lac operator: The lac repressor binds to the lac operator to inhibit transcription in E. coli. This inhibition can be relieved by adding lactose or isopropyl-β-D-thiogalactopyranoside (IPTG). lac repressor encoded by lacI
   5442..5563    -  polyA_signal   SV40 poly(A) signal: SV40 polyadenylation signal
   5558..5716    -  CDS            ble (fragment): BLE_KLEPN - Experimental evidence at protein level: Swiss-Prot protein existence level 1. Binding protein with a strong affinity to the bleomycin family of antibiotics. Binds to CL990; an antimitotic-antibiotic compound. From Klebsiella pneumoniae.
   5740..6531    -  CDS            neo: KKA2_KLEPN - Also known as kan, nptII. Experimental evidence at protein level: Swiss-Prot protein existence level 1. Resistance to kanamycin, neomycin, paromomycin, ribostamycin, butirosin and gentamicin B. From Klebsiella pneumoniae.
   6598..204     -  promoter       SV40 promoter (across the origin): SV40 enhancer and early promoter
