[The description below was written by a language model from this plasmid's Addgene catalogue record and pLannotate feature annotations shown in this document.]
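Description:
pcDNA3 2xFLAG-2xSTREP TFDP2 is a mammalian expression plasmid built on the pcDNA3 backbone that drives production of human TFDP2 (also known as DP2) carrying an N-terminal tandem affinity tag of two FLAG epitopes followed by two Strep-tag II peptides. The sequenced record is 6,723 nt. In bacteria the plasmid replicates from a high-copy ColE1/pUC-type origin and is selected with ampicillin through the bla gene. An f1 origin is also present. For mammalian cells, a neomycin phosphotransferase gene sits between the SV40 enhancer/early promoter and an SV40 polyadenylation signal, which should permit G418 selection of stable transfectants, although the record does not state that use.

The expression cassette consists of the CMV immediate-early enhancer and promoter, a T7 promoter immediately downstream, the FLAG and Strep tag coding region, the TFDP2 open reading frame and the bovine growth hormone polyadenylation signal. The automated annotation marks the tags and TFDP2 only as partial matches to its reference entries, and finds one FLAG and one Strep-tag II hit rather than two of each. This likely reflects the limits of the annotation rather than the design given in the catalogue. Short annotated hits to an HIV-1 LTR, lacI and ble are small fragments and probably backbone remnants or chance matches. The cloning sites are not recorded.

TFDP2 is the dimerization partner that binds DNA cooperatively with E2F family transcription factors to control G1/S cell-cycle gene expression. The associated publication concerns cyclin F-directed degradation of the activator E2Fs. The dual tag suits immunodetection and one- or two-step affinity purification of TFDP2 complexes from transfected cells.
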