Addgene plasmid #236445: pcDNA3 2xFLAG-2xSTREP TFDP2
Depositing lab: Michele Pagano. Publication: Cyclin F Controls Cell-Cycle Transcriptional Outputs by Directing the Degradation of the Three Activator E2Fs. Clijsters L, Hoencamp C, Calis JJA, Marzio A, Handgraaf SM, Cuitino MC, Rosenberg BR, Leone G, Pagano M. Mol Cell. 2019 Jun 20;74(6):1264-1277.e7. doi: 10.1016/j.molcel.2019.04.010. Epub 2019 May 23. PubMed 31130363.
Backbone
  Vector backbone: pcDNA3
  Vector type: Mammalian Expression
Growth in bacteria
  Bacterial resistance: Ampicillin, 100 μg/mL
  Growth temperature: 37°C
  Growth strain: DH5alpha
  Copy number: High Copy
Gene/Insert
  Gene/Insert name: TFDP2
  Species: H. sapiens (human)
  Entrez Gene: TFDP2 (a.k.a. DP2)
  Tag / fusion protein: FLAG-FLAG-STREP-STREP (N terminal on insert)
  Cloning method: Restriction Enzyme; 5′ cloning site Unknown (unknown if destroyed)
Terms and licenses: Academic/Nonprofit Terms; Industry Terms: Not Available to Industry
How to cite: pcDNA3 2xFLAG-2xSTREP TFDP2 was a gift from Michele Pagano (Addgene plasmid # 236445 ; http://n2t.net/addgene:236445 ; RRID:Addgene_236445)
